Addgene plasmid #174716: H2B-mScarlet- hRec8(297-506)-hMeikin(1-332, E151R, R154E)- mNeonGreen
Purpose: Stable expression of fluorescent Separase cleavage sensor with human Rec8 fused to human Meikin
Depositing lab: Iain Cheeseman. Depositing organization: Whitehead Institute for Biomedical Research. Publication: Separase cleaves the kinetochore protein Meikin at the meiosis I/II transition. Maier NK, Ma J, Lampson MA, Cheeseman IM. Dev Cell. 2021 Aug 9;56(15):2192-2206.e8. doi: 10.1016/j.devcel.2021.06.019. Epub 2021 Jul 30. PubMed 34331869.
Backbone
  Vector backbone: pBABE-Blast
  Vector type: Mammalian Expression, Retroviral
  Selectable markers: Blasticidin
Growth in bacteria
  Bacterial resistance: Ampicillin, 100 μg/mL
  Growth temperature: 37°C
  Growth strain: NEB Stable
  Copy number: High Copy
Gene/Insert
  Gene/Insert name: Rec8
  Species: H. sapiens (human)
  Mutation: hRec8: 297-506; hMeikin: 1-332, E151R, R154E
  Entrez Gene: REC8 (a.k.a. HR21spB, REC8L1, Rec8p)
  Tag / fusion protein: H2B-mScarlet (N terminal on insert); mNeonGreen (C terminal on insert)
  Cloning method: Restriction Enzyme; 5′ cloning site Unknown (unknown if destroyed); 3′ cloning site Unknown (unknown if destroyed)
Terms and licenses: Academic/Nonprofit Terms; Industry Terms: Not Available to Industry
Depositor comments: pNM869, Rec8 is fused to human Meikin fragment containing Separase-resistant mutations (aa1-332, E151R, R154E) . Please visit https://doi.org/10.1101/2020.11.29.402537 for bioRxiv preprint
How to cite: H2B-mScarlet- hRec8(297-506)-hMeikin(1-332, E151R, R154E)- mNeonGreen was a gift from Iain Cheeseman (Addgene plasmid # 174716 ; http://n2t.net/addgene:174716 ; RRID:Addgene_174716)
