[The description below was written by a language model from this plasmid's Addgene catalogue record and pLannotate feature annotations shown in this document.]
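Description:
H2B-mScarlet-hRec8(297-506)-hMeikin(1-332, E151R, R154E)-mNeonGreen is a Moloney murine leukemia virus-based retroviral expression plasmid built on the pBABE-Blast backbone, intended for stable expression of a fluorescent Separase cleavage sensor in mammalian cells. In bacteria it is maintained through a high-copy ColE1/pUC-type origin and selected with ampicillin via the β-lactamase gene and its promoter. The viral portion comprises flanking MMLV long terminal repeats, a packaging signal and a truncated gag segment lacking its start codon, which together allow the transcript to be packaged into retroviral particles and integrated into target cells. No separate internal promoter is annotated upstream of the sensor, so its expression presumably depends on the 5′ LTR, as is usual for pBABE vectors. Downstream of the sensor, an SV40 enhancer/early promoter drives blasticidin S deaminase for selection of transduced cells.

The payload is a single fusion open reading frame. Human histone H2B followed by the red fluorescent protein mScarlet forms the N-terminal part, tethering the sensor to chromatin. This is joined to a human REC8 fragment (residues 297–506), from the meiotic cohesin subunit that is a Separase substrate, then to human Meikin residues 1–332, and finally to mNeonGreen at the C terminus. The Meikin fragment carries E151R and R154E substitutions, which the depositor describes as Separase-resistant, so any cleavage should occur within the Rec8 portion. In this sensor design, cleavage would release the green fluorophore from chromatin while the red H2B signal stays behind, giving a ratiometric readout. The construct allows the effect of fusing Meikin to Rec8 on Separase cleavage to be examined, in the context of work on Meikin cleavage at the meiosis I/II transition.
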