Features (pLannotate 1.2.2; 16 found; start..end, strand, type, name):
      8..477     +  LTR            LTR: long terminal repeat from Moloney murine leukemia virus
    601..875     +  misc_feature   MESV Ψ (fragment): packaging signal of murine embryonic stem cell virus
    942..1358    +  CDS            gag (truncated): truncated Moloney murine leukemia virus (MMLV) gag gene lacking the start codon
   1368..1745    +  CDS            H2B: human histone H2B; HIST1H2BJ
   1788..2480    +  CDS            mScarlet: mScarlet is a basic (constitutively fluorescent) red fluorescent protein published in 2016, derived from synthetic construct. It has moderate acid sensitivity.
   2550..3155    +  CDS            REC8 (fragment): REC8_HUMAN - Also known as REC8L1. Experimental evidence at protein level: Swiss-Prot protein existence level 1. Required during meiosis for separation of sister chromatids and homologous chromosomes. Proteolytic cleavage of REC8 on chromosome arms by separin during anaphase I allows for homologous chromosome separation in meiosis I and cleavage of REC8 on centromeres during anaphase II allows for sister chromatid separation in meiosis II (By similarity). From Homo sapiens (Human).
   3192..4187    +  CDS            MEIKIN (fragment): MEIKN_HUMAN - Experimental evidence at transcript level: Swiss-Prot protein existence level 2. Key regulator of kinetochore function during meiosis I: required both for mono-orientation of kinetochores on sister chromosomes and protection of centromeric cohesin from separase- mediated cleavage. Acts by facilitating kinetochore mono-orientation during meiosis I, when kinetochores on sister chromosomes face the same direction and are thus captured and pulled by spindle fibers from the same pole. Also required to prevent cleavage of cohesin at centromeres during meiosis I, possibly by acting as a
   4236..4940    +  CDS            mNeonGreen: mNeonGreen is a basic (constitutively fluorescent) green/yellow fluorescent protein published in 2013, derived from Branchiostoma lanceolatum. It is reported to be a very rapidly-maturing monomer with moderate acid sensitivity.
   4960..5289    +  promoter       SV40 promoter: SV40 enhancer and early promoter
   5297..5695    +  CDS            BSD: blasticidin S deaminase; Aspergillus terreus BSD; confers resistance to blasticidin
   5742..5863    +  LTR            3' LTR (ΔU3) (fragment): self-inactivating 3' long terminal repeat (LTR) from Moloney murine leukemia virus
   5864..6333    +  LTR            LTR: long terminal repeat from Moloney murine leukemia virus
   6399..6451    -  CDS            lacI (fragment): lac repressor; lacI; The lac repressor binds to the lac operator to inhibit transcription in E. coli. This inhibition can be relieved by adding lactose or isopropyl-β-D-thiogalactopyranoside (IPTG).
   6634..7222    -  rep_origin     ori: high-copy-number ColE1/pMB1/pBR322/pUC origin of replication
   7382..8242    -  CDS            AmpR: β-lactamase; bla; confers resistance to ampicillin, carbenicillin, and related antibiotics
   8243..8347    -  promoter       AmpR promoter: bla
>Addgene plasmid #174716 | H2B-mScarlet- hRec8(297-506)-hMeikin(1-332, E151R, R154E)- mNeonGreen | addgene full sequence | sequence record 343358 | Addgene NGS Result
CTGCAGCCTGAATATGGGCCAAACAGGATATCTGTGGTAAGCAGTTCCTGCCCCGGCTCAGGGCCAAGAA
CAGATGGAACAGCTGAATATGGGCCAAACAGGATATCTGTGGTAAGCAGTTCCTGCCCCGGCTCAGGGCC
AAGAACAGATGGTCCCCAGATGCGGTCCAGCCCTCAGCAGTTTCTAGAGAACCATCAGATGTTTCCAGGG
TGCCCCAAGGACCTGAAATGACCCTGTGCCTTATTTGAACTAACCAATCAGTTCGCTTCTCGCTTCTGTT
CGCGCGCTTCTGCTCCCCGAGCTCAATAAAAGAGCCCACAACCCCTCACTCGGGGCGCCAGTCCTCCGAT
TGACTGAGTCGCCCGGGTACCCGTGTATCCAATAAACCCTCTTGCAGTTGCATCCGACTTGTGGTCTCGC
TGTTCCTTGGGAGGGTCTCCTCTGAGTGATTGACTACCCGTCAGCGGGGGTCTTTCATTTGGGGGCTCGT
CCGGGATCGGGAGACCCCTGCCCAGGGACCACCGACCCACCACCGGGAGGCAAGCTGGCCAGCAACTTAT
CTGTGTCTGTCCGATTGTCTAGTGTCTATGACTGATTTTATGCGCCTGCGTCGGTACTAGTTAGCTAACT
AGCTCTGTATCTGGCGGACCCGTGGTGGAACTGACGAGTTCTGAACACCCGGCCGCAACCCTGGGAGACG
TCCCAGGGACTTTGGGGGCCGTTTTTGTGGCCCGACCTGAGGAAGGGAGTCGATGTGGAATCCGACCCCG
TCAGGATATGTGGTTCTGGTAGGAGACGAGAACCTAAAACAGTTCCCGCCTCCGTCTGAATTTTTGCTTT
CGGTTTGGAACCGAAGCCGCGCGTCTTGTCTGCTGCAGCGCTGCAGCATCGTTCTGTGTTGTCTCTGTCT
GACTGTGTTTCTGTATTTGTCTGAAAATTAGGGCCAGACTGTTACCACTCCCTTAAGTTTGACCTTAGGT
CACTGGAAAGATGTCGAGCGGATCGCTCACAACCAGTCGGTAGATGTCAAGAAGAGACGTTGGGTTACCT
TCTGCTCTGCAGAATGGCCAACCTTTAACGTCGGATGGCCGCGAGACGGCACCTTTAACCGAGACCTCAT
CACCCAGGTTAAGATCAAGGTCTTTTCACCTGGCCCGCATGGACACCCAGACCAGGTCCCCTACATCGTG
ACCTGGGAAGCCTTGGCTTTTGACCCCCCTCCCTGGGTCAAGCCCTTTGTACACCCTAAGCCTCCGCCTC
CTCTTCCTCCATCCGCCCCGTCTCTCCCCCTTGAACCTCCTCGTTCGACCCCGCCTCGATCCTCCCTTTA
TCCAGCCCTCACTCCTTCTCTAGGCGCCGGCGCCACCATGCCAGAGCCAGCGAAGTCTGCTCCCGCCCCG
AAAAAGGGCTCCAAGAAGGCGGTGACTAAGGCGCAGAAGAAAGGCGGCAAGAAGCGCAAGCGCAGCCGCA
AGGAGAGCTATTCCATCTATGTGTACAAGGTTCTGAAGCAGGTCCACCCTGACACCGGCATTTCGTCCAA
GGCCATGGGCATCATGAATTCGTTTGTGAACGACATTTTCGAGCGCATCGCAGGTGAGGCTTCCCGCCTG
GCGCATTACAACAAGCGCTCGACCATCACCTCCAGGGAGATCCAGACGGCCGTGCGCCTGCTGCTGCCTG
GGGAGTTGGCCAAGCACGCCGTGTCCGAGGGTACTAAGGCCATCACCAAGTACACCAGCGCTAAGGGTGG
TGGCGGTTCAGGAAGCGGGTCCGGCTCTGGGCGCGCCGTGAGCAAGGGCGAGGCAGTGATCAAGGAGTTC
ATGCGGTTCAAGGTGCACATGGAGGGCTCCATGAACGGCCACGAGTTCGAGATCGAGGGCGAGGGCGAGG
GCCGCCCCTACGAGGGCACCCAGACCGCCAAGCTGAAGGTGACCAAGGGTGGCCCCCTGCCCTTCTCCTG
GGACATCCTGTCCCCTCAGTTCATGTACGGCTCCAGGGCCTTCACCAAGCACCCCGCCGACATCCCCGAC
TACTATAAGCAGTCCTTCCCCGAGGGCTTCAAGTGGGAGCGCGTGATGAACTTCGAGGACGGCGGCGCCG
TGACCGTGACCCAGGACACCTCCCTGGAGGACGGCACCCTGATCTACAAGGTGAAGCTCCGCGGCACCAA
CTTCCCTCCTGACGGCCCCGTAATGCAGAAGAAGACAATGGGCTGGGAAGCGTCCACCGAGCGGTTGTAC
CCCGAGGACGGCGTGCTGAAGGGCGACATTAAGATGGCCCTGCGCCTGAAGGACGGCGGCCGCTACCTGG
CGGACTTCAAGACCACCTACAAGGCCAAGAAGCCCGTGCAGATGCCCGGCGCCTACAACGTCGACCGCAA
GTTGGACATCACCTCCCACAACGAGGACTACACCGTGGTGGAACAGTACGAACGCTCCGAGGGCCGACAC
TCCACCGGCGGCATGGACGAGCTGTACAAGTCCGGAGGGGGCTCTGGTGGAGGCAGCCTCGAGAGATCTA
CGCGTCCTCGCCGCCGCCGTCGTCGCCGGTTACTGTTCTGGGACAAGGAGACTCAGATCTCCCCGGAGAA
ATTCCAGGAACAACTGCAAACCAGAGCCCACTGCTGGGAATGTCCTATGGTGCAGCCGCCCGAGAGGACC
ATCAGAGGCCCTGCGGAGTTGTTCAGAACCCCAACTCTCTCTGGCTGGCTACCCCCTGAACTACTGGGTC
TCTGGACCCATTGTGCCCAGCCACCCCCAAAAGCCCTCAGGCGAGAGCTGCCTGAGGAGGCAGCCGCTGA
GGAGGAAAGGAGAAAGATTGAAGTTCCAAGTGAGATTGAGGTCCCGAGGGAGGCCCTGGAGCCCAGTGTT
CCCCTTATGGTGTCTTTAGAGATCTCCCTAGAGGCAGCTGAAGAGGAGAAGTCCCGCATCAGCCTCATCC
CACCAGAAGAACGGTGGGCCTGGCCTGAGGTGGAGGCGCCAGAAGCTCCTGCATTGCCCGTGGTGCCTGA
ACTCCCTGAGGTGCCCATGGAGATGCCTTTGGTGCTGCCCCCAGAGCTCGAGCTGCTCTCACTGGAAGCA
GTGCACAGGGCAGTGGCACTGGAGCTGCAGGCTAACAGGGAGCCCGACTTCAGCAGCCTGGTGTCACCTC
TCAGCGGATCTGGTGGTGGCGGTTCAGGCGGAGGTGGCTCTATGTGGCCCCTGAGGGTGTACACCAGAAA
GAAGAGGGAGGGCCAGAGACTGAACCTGACACCCACACCTGACCTGGGCTCCCCTGCCAAGGCTGAAGCT
CCTCCCGGCAGCAAGAGGAAAGGCAAGGTGCACGGCCTGAGCAAGATCGCTGAGAAAGCCGAGAGAAGCA
GGCAGGGCGGATCCGGAAGCGGACCTTTCAGCCCCAGGCTCGGAGTGACCGGCGAGAAGTCCCTGCAGGA
GAACAGGTCCAGCGAGGACACCCAGGACGAGAAGATTGCTTCCCTGAGGGAGAGCGTGACCGACGACCTG
CAGGTGGACTCCAGCAGCTCCAACTCCGAACTGGTGTCCGGACTGAGCCTGCATCACGGCATGGCCTCCT
CCCTGCTGTCCTATAGCGTGACCGATTCCTACGCCGAGTACAAGAGCTTCGAGGAGTCCTTCCCCTCCCC
TAGACTGTTCGAGAAGTCCGACTACCTGGACTGGGAGTGCCCCAATCTGGAGGAGCACATGCAGTGGAAG
AACAGCACCCTGCTCGACACCTCCAAGGCCGTGGCTATCGAGAAGGCTCCCCAGTTCAGCAACGTCAGCG
CCATCTTCTCCACCAGCAGCGAGGACTACCAGAAGTGCCACAGGAAGACCGTGATGACCGTGGCCGATCA
GAACGTGTCCCCCAAGGCCAAGTGCGCCAGCAATAGCGAGAGCGACAACGCTGCCTGTGAAATCCTGCTG
GCCGAGAAGACATGCCCCAGCACCCCCGAGAAGACCAAGAAGAAGAAGACCAACAGCAGCACACCTGGCA
AGAAGAACAGAGGACTGCTGACCTCCACACCTAGCTCCGAGACCGCCGGCTTTGTGATCGACCTGAGCTC
CGTGCAGAAGGCCTCCTTTGAGGAGCTGTTCCCCAACGTGAGCAACTACGTGAACAGCAACGAGATCGTC
CCCGTGTCCAGCCTCCAGGAGAACAGCTCCAACGAGTTCCCCGCCAACGCCTCCGAGGGAAGCGGCTCCG
GGAGTGGATCCGGACCGGTAGGCGGCGGTGGGTCCGTGAGCAAGGGCGAGGAGGACAACATGGCCAGCCT
GCCCGCCACCCACGAGCTGCACATCTTCGGCAGCATCAACGGCGTGGACTTCGACATGGTGGGCCAGGGC
ACCGGCAACCCCAACGACGGCTACGAGGAGCTGAACCTGAAGAGCACCAAGGGCGACCTGCAGTTCAGCC
CCTGGATTCTGGTGCCCCACATCGGCTACGGCTTCCACCAGTACCTGCCCTACCCCGACGGCATGAGCCC
CTTCCAGGCCGCCATGGTGGACGGCAGCGGCTACCAGGTGCACCGCACCATGCAGTTCGAGGACGGCGCC
AGCCTGACCGTGAACTACCGCTACACCTACGAGGGCAGCCACATCAAGGGCGAGGCCCAGGTGAAGGGCA
CCGGCTTCCCCGCCGACGGCCCCGTGATGACCAACAGCCTGACCGCCGCCGACTGGTGCCGCAGCAAGAA
GACCTACCCCAACGACAAGACCATCATCAGCACCTTCAAGTGGAGCTACACCACCGGCAACGGCAAGCGC
TACCGCAGCACCGCCCGCACCACCTACACCTTCGCCAAGCCCATGGCCGCCAACTACCTGAAGAACCAGC
CCATGTACGTGTTCCGCAAGACCGAGCTGAAGCACAGCAAGACCGAGCTGAACTTCAAGGAGTGGCAGAA
GGCCTTCACCGACGTGATGGGCATGGACGAGCTGTACAAGTAAGTCGACCCTGTGGAATGTGTGTCAGTT
AGGGTGTGGAAAGTCCCCAGGCTCCCCAGCAGGCAGAAGTATGCAAAGCATGCATCTCAATTAGTCAGCA
ACCAGGTGTGGAAAGTCCCCAGGCTCCCCAGCAGGCAGAAGTATGCAAAGCATGCATCTCAATTAGTCAG
CAACCATAGTCCCGCCCCTAACTCCGCCCATCCCGCCCCTAACTCCGCCCAGTTCCGCCCATTCTCCGCC
CCATGGCTGACTAATTTTTTTTATTTATGCAGAGGCCGAGGCCGCCTCGGCCTCTGAGCTATTCCAGAAG
TAGTGAGGAGGCTTTTTTGGAGGCCTAGGCTTTTGCAAAAAGCTTCATGGCCAAGCCTTTGTCTCAAGAA
GAATCCACCCTCATTGAAAGAGCAACGGCTACAATCAACAGCATCCCCATCTCTGAAGACTACAGCGTCG
CCAGCGCAGCTCTCTCTAGCGACGGCCGCATCTTCACTGGTGTCAATGTATATCATTTTACTGGGGGACC
TTGTGCAGAACTCGTGGTGCTGGGCACTGCTGCTGCTGCGGCAGCTGGCAACCTGACTTGTATCGTCGCG
ATCGGAAATGAGAACAGGGGCATCTTGAGCCCCTGCGGACGGTGCCGACAGGTGCTTCTCGATCTGCATC
CTGGGATCAAAGCCATAGTGAAGGACAGTGATGGACAGCCGACGGCAGTTGGGATTCGTGAATTGCTGCC
CTCTGGTTATGTGTGGGAGGGCTAAGATCGATAAAATAAAAGATTTTATTTAGTCTCCAGAAAAAGGGGG
GAATGAAAGACCCCACCTGTAGGTTTGGCAAGCTAGCTTAAGTAACGCCATTTTGCAAGGCATGGAAAAA
TACATAACTGAGAATAGAGAAGTTCAGATCAAGGTCAGGAACAGATGGAACAGCTGAATATGGGCCAAAC
AGGATATCTGTGGTAAGCAGTTCCTGCCCCGGCTCAGGGCCAAGAACAGATGGAACAGCTGAATATGGGC
CAAACAGGATATCTGTGGTAAGCAGTTCCTGCCCCGGCTCAGGGCCAAGAACAGATGGTCCCCAGATGCG
GTCCAGCCCTCAGCAGTTTCTAGAGAACCATCAGATGTTTCCAGGGTGCCCCAAGGACCTGAAATGACCC
TGTGCCTTATTTGAACTAACCAATCAGTTCGCTTCTCGCTTCTGTTCGCGCGCTTCTGCTCCCCGAGCTC
AATAAAAGAGCCCACAACCCCTCACTCGGGGCGCCAGTCCTCCGATTGACTGAGTCGCCCGGGTACCCGT
GTATCCAATAAACCCTCTTGCAGTTGCATCCGACTTGTGGTCTCGCTGTTCCTTGGGAGGGTCTCCTCTG
AGTGATTGACTACCCGTCAGCGGGGGTCTTTCACATGCAGCATGTATCAAAATTAATTTGGTTTTTTTTC
TTAAGTATTTACATTAAATGGCCATAGTTGCATTAATGAATCGGCCAACGCGCGGGGAGAGGCGGTTTGC
GTATTGGGCGCTCTTCCGCTTCCTCGCTCACTGACTCGCTGCGCTCGGTCGTTCGGCTGCGGCGAGCGGT
ATCAGCTCACTCAAAGGCGGTAATACGGTTATCCACAGAATCAGGGGATAACGCAGGAAAGAACATGTGA
GCAAAAGGCCAGCAAAAGGCCAGGAACCGTAAAAAGGCCGCGTTGCTGGCGTTTTTCCATAGGCTCCGCC
CCCCTGACGAGCATCACAAAAATCGACGCTCAAGTCAGAGGTGGCGAAACCCGACAGGACTATAAAGATA
CCAGGCGTTTCCCCCTGGAAGCTCCCTCGTGCGCTCTCCTGTTCCGACCCTGCCGCTTACCGGATACCTG
TCCGCCTTTCTCCCTTCGGGAAGCGTGGCGCTTTCTCATAGCTCACGCTGTAGGTATCTCAGTTCGGTGT
AGGTCGTTCGCTCCAAGCTGGGCTGTGTGCACGAACCCCCCGTTCAGCCCGACCGCTGCGCCTTATCCGG
TAACTATCGTCTTGAGTCCAACCCGGTAAGACACGACTTATCGCCACTGGCAGCAGCCACTGGTAACAGG
ATTAGCAGAGCGAGGTATGTAGGCGGTGCTACAGAGTTCTTGAAGTGGTGGCCTAACTACGGCTACACTA
GAAGAACAGTATTTGGTATCTGCGCTCTGCTGAAGCCAGTTACCTTCGGAAAAAGAGTTGGTAGCTCTTG
ATCCGGCAAACAAACCACCGCTGGTAGCGGTGGTTTTTTTGTTTGCAAGCAGCAGATTACGCGCAGAAAA
AAAGGATCTCAAGAAGATCCTTTGATCTTTTCTACGGGGTCTGACGCTCAGTGGAACGAAAACTCACGTT
AAGGGATTTTGGTCATGAGATTATCAAAAAGGATCTTCACCTAGATCCTTTTGCGGCCGCAAATCAATCT
AAAGTATATATGAGTAAACTTGGTCTGACAGTTACCAATGCTTAATCAGTGAGGCACCTATCTCAGCGAT
CTGTCTATTTCGTTCATCCATAGTTGCCTGACTCCCCGTCGTGTAGATAACTACGATACGGGAGGGCTTA
CCATCTGGCCCCAGTGCTGCAATGATACCGCGAGACCCACGCTCACCGGCTCCAGATTTATCAGCAATAA
ACCAGCCAGCCGGAAGGGCCGAGCGCAGAAGTGGTCCTGCAACTTTATCCGCCTCCATCCAGTCTATTAA
TTGTTGCCGGGAAGCTAGAGTAAGTAGTTCGCCAGTTAATAGTTTGCGCAACGTTGTTGCCATTGCTACA
GGCATCGTGGTGTCACGCTCGTCGTTTGGTATGGCTTCATTCAGCTCCGGTTCCCAACGATCAAGGCGAG
TTACATGATCCCCCATGTTGTGCAAAAAAGCGGTTAGCTCCTTCGGTCCTCCGATCGTTGTCAGAAGTAA
GTTGGCCGCAGTGTTATCACTCATGGTTATGGCAGCACTGCATAATTCTCTTACTGTCATGCCATCCGTA
AGATGCTTTTCTGTGACTGGTGAGTACTCAACCAAGTCATTCTGAGAATAGTGTATGCGGCGACCGAGTT
GCTCTTGCCCGGCGTCAATACGGGATAATACCGCGCCACATAGCAGAACTTTAAAAGTGCTCATCATTGG
AAAACGTTCTTCGGGGCGAAAACTCTCAAGGATCTTACCGCTGTTGAGATCCAGTTCGATGTAACCCACT
CGTGCACCCAACTGATCTTCAGCATCTTTTACTTTCACCAGCGTTTCTGGGTGAGCAAAAACAGGAAGGC
AAAATGCCGCAAAAAAGGGAATAAGGGCGACACGGAAATGTTGAATACTCATACTCTTCCTTTTTCAATA
TTATTGAAGCATTTATCAGGGTTATTGTCTCATGAGCGGATACATATTTGAATGTATTTAGAAAAATAAA
CAAATAGGGGTTCCGCGCACATTTCCCCGAAAAGTGCCAC
